Addgene plasmid #171698: pCMV-BEACON2
Purpose: Expresses BEACON2 in mammalian cells
Depositing lab: Jia Chen. Publication: Cas12a Base Editors Induce Efficient and Specific Editing with Low DNA Damage Response. Wang X, Ding C, Yu W, Wang Y, He S, Yang B, Xiong YC, Wei J, Li J, Liang J, Lu Z, Zhu W, Wu J, Zhou Z, Huang X, Liu Z, Yang L, Chen J. Cell Rep. 2020 Jun 2;31(9):107723. doi: 10.1016/j.celrep.2020.107723. PubMed 32492431.
Backbone
  Vector backbone: pCMV
  Vector type: Mammalian Expression, CRISPR
Growth in bacteria
  Bacterial resistance: Ampicillin, 100 μg/mL
  Growth temperature: 37°C
  Growth strain: DH5alpha
  Copy number: High Copy
Gene/Insert
  Gene/Insert name: BEACON2 (alt name: pCMV-SV40NLS-hAPOBEC3A_W98Y/W104A/Y130F-XTEN-dLbCpf1(D832A/E1006A/D1125A)-SV40NLS-SGGS-UGI-SV40NLS-op)
  Species: H. sapiens (human); S. pyogenes, Bacteriophage PBS2
  Insert size (bp): 4674
  Mutation: hAPOBEC3A_W98Y/W104A/Y130F
  Promoter: CMV
  Cloning method: Restriction Enzyme; 5′ cloning site Unknown (unknown if destroyed)
Terms and licenses: Academic/Nonprofit Terms; Industry Terms: Not Available to Industry
How to cite: pCMV-BEACON2 was a gift from Jia Chen (Addgene plasmid # 171698 ; http://n2t.net/addgene:171698 ; RRID:Addgene_171698)
