[The description below was written by a language model from this plasmid's Addgene catalogue record and pLannotate feature annotations shown in this document.]
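Description:
pCMV-BEACON2 is an 8.1 kb mammalian expression plasmid on a pCMV backbone that encodes BEACON2, a Cas12a-based cytosine base editor. It is maintained in E. coli as a high-copy plasmid through a ColE1/pUC-type origin and is selected with ampicillin via the β-lactamase gene and its native promoter. Remnants of lac regulatory elements, a pBluescript-type cloning site, an SV40 promoter fragment and a bom fragment are backbone leftovers with no evident role in the payload. The annotation shows no mammalian selection marker, which suits transient transfection.

The expression cassette is driven by the human CMV immediate-early enhancer and promoter and terminated by the bovine growth hormone polyadenylation signal. A T7 promoter sits just upstream of the coding region and could support in vitro transcription. The open reading frame of about 4.7 kb is a single fusion. It starts with an SV40 nuclear localisation signal, followed by human APOBEC3A cytidine deaminase carrying the W98Y, W104A and Y130F substitutions. An XTEN linker follows, which the automated annotation mislabels as a short ABE7.10 fragment because that linker is shared among base editors. Next is catalytically dead LbCpf1 (Cas12a from Lachnospiraceae bacterium, D832A/E1006A/D1125A), then a further NLS, an SGGS linker, the uracil-DNA glycosylase inhibitor UGI from bacteriophage PBS2, and a final NLS. The catalogue lists S. pyogenes as a source species, but the feature table identifies the nuclease as LbCpf1.

In use, a separately supplied Cas12a crRNA, which this plasmid does not encode, directs the dead nuclease to its target. There the deaminase converts cytosines in the displaced single strand to uracil, and UGI blocks uracil excision, favouring C-to-T outcomes without DNA cleavage. The associated publication describes such editors as efficient and specific, with a low DNA damage response.
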