Features (pLannotate 1.2.2; 18 found; start..end, strand, type, name):
    132..335     +  promoter       CMV promoter: human cytomegalovirus (CMV) immediate early promoter
    377..395     +  promoter       T7 promoter: promoter for bacteriophage T7 RNA polymerase
    433..1029    +  CDS            APOBEC3A: ABC3A_HUMAN - Experimental evidence at protein level: Swiss-Prot protein existence level 1. DNA deaminase (cytidine deaminase) with restriction activity against viruses, foreign DNA and mobility of retrotransposons. Exhibits antiviral activity against adeno-associated virus (AAV) and human T- cell leukemia virus type 1 (HTLV-1) and may inhibit the mobility of LTR and non-LTR retrotransposons. Selectively targets single-stranded DNA and can deaminate both methylcytosine and cytosine in foreign DNA. Can induce somatic hypermutation in the nuclear and mitochondrial DNA. May also play a role in th
   1029..1077    +  CDS            ABE(7.10) (fragment): adenine base editor comprising wild-type E. coli TadA fused to the evolved TadA*(7.10) mutant (Gaudelli et al., 2017)
   1078..4749    +  CDS            LbCpf1: CRISPR-associated protein from Lachnospiraceae bacterium ND2006 (Zetsche et al., 2015)
   4801..5049    +  CDS            UGI: UNGI_BPPB2 - Experimental evidence at protein level: Swiss-Prot protein existence level 1. This protein binds specifically and reversibly to the host uracil-DNA glycosylase, preventing removal of uracil residues from PBS2 DNA by the host uracil-excision repair system. From Bacillus phage PBS2 (Bacteriophage PBS2).
   5137..5361    +  polyA_signal   bGH poly(A) signal: bovine growth hormone polyadenylation signal
   5365..5386    +  promoter       SV40 promoter (fragment): SV40 enhancer and early promoter
   5391..5407    +  misc_feature   MCS (fragment): pBluescript multiple cloning site
   5456..5472    -  protein_bind   lac operator: The lac repressor binds to the lac operator to inhibit transcription in E. coli. This inhibition can be relieved by adding lactose or isopropyl-β-D-thiogalactopyranoside (IPTG). lac repressor encoded by lacI
   5480..5510    -  promoter       lac promoter: promoter for the E. coli lac operon
   5525..5546    -  protein_bind   CAP binding site: CAP binding activates transcription in the presence of cAMP. E. coli catabolite activator protein
   5559..5651    -  CDS            lacI (fragment): lac repressor; lacI; The lac repressor binds to the lac operator to inhibit transcription in E. coli. This inhibition can be relieved by adding lactose or isopropyl-β-D-thiogalactopyranoside (IPTG).
   5834..6422    -  rep_origin     ori: high-copy-number ColE1/pMB1/pBR322/pUC origin of replication
   6593..7453    -  CDS            AmpR: β-lactamase; bla; confers resistance to ampicillin, carbenicillin, and related antibiotics
   7454..7558    -  promoter       AmpR promoter: bla
   7629..7673    -  misc_feature   bom (fragment): basis of mobility region from pBR322
   7828..131     +  enhancer       CMV enhancer (across the origin): human cytomegalovirus immediate early enhancer
>Addgene plasmid #171698 | pCMV-BEACON2 | addgene full sequence | sequence record 339407 | Addgene NGS Result
ATATGCCAAGTACGCCCCCTATTGACGTCAATGACGGTAAATGGCCCGCCTGGCATTATGCCCAGTACAT
GACCTTATGGGACTTTCCTACTTGGCAGTACATCTACGTATTAGTCATCGCTATTACCATGGTGATGCGG
TTTTGGCAGTACATCAATGGGCGTGGATAGCGGTTTGACTCACGGGGATTTCCAAGTCTCCACCCCATTG
ACGTCAATGGGAGTTTGTTTTGGCACCAAAATCAACGGGACTTTCCAAAATGTCGTAACAACTCCGCCCC
ATTGACGCAAATGGGCGGTAGGCGTGTACGGTGGGAGGTCTATATAAGCAGAGCTGGTTTAGTGAACCGT
CAGATCCGCTAGAGATCCGCGGCCGCTAATACGACTCACTATAGGGAGAGCCGCCACCATGCCCAAGAAG
AAGAGGAAAGTCATGGAGGCATCTCCAGCAAGCGGACCAAGGCACCTGATGGACCCCCACATCTTCACCT
CTAACTTTAACAATGGCATCGGCAGGCACAAGACATACCTGTGCTATGAGGTGGAGCGCCTGGACAATGG
CACCAGCGTGAAGATGGATCAGCACAGAGGCTTCCTGCACAACCAGGCCAAGAATCTGCTGTGCGGCTTC
TACGGCCGGCACGCAGAGCTGAGATTTCTGGACCTGGTGCCTAGCCTGCAGCTGGATCCAGCCCAGATCT
ATAGGGTGACCTGGTTCATCAGCTACTCCCCATGCTTTTCCGCGGGATGTGCAGGAGAGGTGCGCGCCTT
CCTGCAGGAGAACACACACGTGCGGCTGAGAATCTTTGCCGCCCGGATCTTCGACTATGATCCTCTGTAC
AAGGAGGCCCTGCAGATGCTGAGAGACGCAGGAGCCCAGGTGTCCATCATGACCTATGATGAGTTCAAGC
ACTGCTGGGACACATTTGTGGATCACCAGGGCTGTCCCTTTCAGCCTTGGGACGGACTGGATGAGCACTC
CCAGGCCCTGTCTGGCAGGCTGAGGGCCATCCTGCAGAACCAGGGCAATAGCGGCAGCGAGACTCCCGGG
ACCTCAGAGTCCGCCACACCCGAAAGTATGAGCAAGCTGGAGAAGTTTACAAACTGCTACTCCCTGTCTA
AGACCCTGAGGTTCAAGGCCATCCCTGTGGGCAAGACCCAGGAGAACATCGACAATAAGCGGCTGCTGGT
GGAGGACGAGAAGAGAGCCGAGGATTATAAGGGCGTGAAGAAGCTGCTGGATCGCTACTATCTGTCCTTT
ATCAACGACGTGCTGCACTCTATCAAGCTGAAGAATCTGAACAATTACATCAGCCTGTTCCGGAAGAAGA
CAAGAACCGAGAAGGAGAATAAGGAGCTGGAGAACCTGGAGATCAATCTGCGGAAGGAGATCGCCAAGGC
CTTCAAGGGCAACGAGGGCTACAAGTCCCTGTTTAAGAAGGATATCATCGAGACAATCCTGCCAGAGTTC
CTGGACGATAAGGACGAGATCGCCCTGGTGAACAGCTTCAATGGCTTTACCACAGCCTTCACCGGCTTCT
TTGATAACAGAGAGAATATGTTTTCCGAGGAGGCCAAGAGCACATCCATCGCCTTCAGGTGTATCAACGA
GAATCTGACCCGCTACATCTCTAATATGGACATCTTCGAGAAGGTGGACGCCATCTTTGATAAGCACGAG
GTGCAGGAGATCAAGGAGAAGATCCTGAACAGCGACTATGATGTGGAGGATTTCTTTGAGGGCGAGTTCT
TTAACTTTGTGCTGACACAGGAGGGCATCGACGTGTACAATGCCATCATCGGCGGCTTCGTGACCGAGAG
CGGCGAGAAGATCAAGGGCCTGAACGAGTACATCAACCTGTATAATCAGAAGACCAAGCAGAAGCTGCCT
AAGTTTAAGCCACTGTATAAGCAGGTGCTGAGCGATCGGGAGTCTCTGAGCTTCTACGGCGAGGGCTATA
CATCCGATGAGGAGGTGCTGGAGGTGTTTAGAAACACCCTGAACAAGAATTCCGAGATCTTCAGCTCCAT
CAAGAAGCTGGAGAAGCTGTTCAAGAATTTTGACGAGTACTCTAGCGCCGGCATCTTTGTGAAGAACGGC
CCCGCCATCAGCACAATCTCCAAGGATATCTTCGGCGAGTGGAACGTGATCCGGGACAAGTGGAATGCCG
AGTATGACGATATCCACCTGAAGAAGAAGGCCGTGGTGACCGAGAAGTACGAGGACGATCGGAGAAAGTC
CTTCAAGAAGATCGGCTCCTTTTCTCTGGAGCAGCTGCAGGAGTACGCCGACGCCGATCTGTCTGTGGTG
GAGAAGCTGAAGGAGATCATCATCCAGAAGGTGGATGAGATCTACAAGGTGTATGGCTCCTCTGAGAAGC
TGTTCGACGCCGATTTTGTGCTGGAGAAGAGCCTGAAGAAGAACGACGCCGTGGTGGCCATCATGAAGGA
CCTGCTGGATTCTGTGAAGAGCTTCGAGAATTACATCAAGGCCTTCTTTGGCGAGGGCAAGGAGACAAAC
AGGGACGAGTCCTTCTATGGCGATTTTGTGCTGGCCTACGACATCCTGCTGAAGGTGGACCACATCTACG
ATGCCATCCGCAATTATGTGACCCAGAAGCCCTACTCTAAGGATAAGTTCAAGCTGTATTTTCAGAACCC
TCAGTTCATGGGCGGCTGGGACAAGGATAAGGAGACAGACTATCGGGCCACCATCCTGAGATACGGCTCC
AAGTACTATCTGGCCATCATGGATAAGAAGTACGCCAAGTGCCTGCAGAAGATCGACAAGGACGATGTGA
ACGGCAATTACGAGAAGATCAACTATAAGCTGCTGCCCGGCCCTAATAAGATGCTGCCAAAGGTGTTCTT
TTCCAAGAAGTGGATGGCCTACTATAACCCCTCTGAGGACATCCAGAAGATCTACAAGAATGGCACATTC
AAGAAGGGCGATATGTTTAACCTGAATGACTGTCACAAGCTGATCGACTTCTTTAAGGATAGCATCTCCC
GGTATCCAAAGTGGAGCAATGCCTACGATTTCAACTTTTCCGAGACCGAGAAGTATAAGGACATCGCCGG
CTTTTACAGAGAGGTGGAGGAGCAGGGCTATAAGGTGAGCTTCGAGTCTGCCAGCAAGAAGGAGGTGGAT
AAGCTGGTGGAGGAGGGCAAGCTGTACATGTTCCAGATCTATAACAAGGACTTTTCCGATAAGTCTCACG
GCACACCCAATCTGCACACCATGTACTTCAAGCTGCTGTTTGACGAGAACAATCACGGCCAGATCAGACT
GTCTGGAGGAGCAGAGCTGTTCATGAGGAGGGCAAGCCTGAAGAAGGAGGAGCTGGTGGTGCACCCAGCA
AACTCCCCTATCGCCAACAAGAATCCAGATAATCCCAAGAAGACCACAACCCTGAGCTACGACGTGTATA
AGGATAAGAGGTTTTCCGAGGACCAGTACGAGCTGCACATCCCAATCGCCATCAATAAGTGCCCCAAGAA
CATCTTCAAGATCAATACAGAGGTGCGCGTGCTGCTGAAGCACGACGATAACCCCTATGTGATCGGCATC
GCCAGGGGCGAGCGCAATCTGCTGTACATCGTGGTGGTGGACGGCAAGGGCAACATCGTGGAGCAGTATT
CCCTGAACGAGATCATCAACAACTTCAACGGCATCAGGATCAAGACAGATTACCACTCTCTGCTGGACAA
GAAGGAGAAGGAGAGGTTCGAGGCCCGCCAGAACTGGACCTCCATCGAGAATATCAAGGAGCTAAAGGCC
GGCTATATCTCTCAGGTGGTGCACAAGATCTGCGAGCTGGTGGAGAAGTACGATGCCGTGATCGCCCTGG
CCGACCTGAACTCTGGCTTTAAGAATAGCCGCGTGAAGGTGGAGAAGCAGGTGTATCAGAAGTTCGAGAA
GATGCTGATCGATAAGCTGAACTACATGGTGGACAAGAAGTCTAATCCTTGTGCAACAGGAGGCGCCCTG
AAGGGATATCAGATCACCAATAAGTTCGAGAGCTTTAAGTCCATGTCTACCCAGAACGGCTTCATCTTTT
ACATCCCTGCCTGGCTGACATCCAAGATCGATCCATCTACCGGCTTTGTGAATCTGCTGAAGACAAAGTA
TACCAGCATCGCCGATTCCAAGAAGTTCATCAGCTCCTTTGACAGGATCATGTACGTGCCCGAGGAGGAT
CTGTTCGAGTTTGCCCTGGACTATAAGAACTTCTCTCGCACAGACGCCGATTACATCAAGAAGTGGAAGC
TGTACAGCTATGGCAACCGGATCAGAATCTTCCGGAATCCTAAGAAGAACAACGTGTTCGACTGGGAGGA
GGTGTGCCTGACCAGCGCCTATAAGGAGCTGTTCAACAAGTACGGCATCAATTATCAGCAGGGCGATATC
AGAGCCCTGCTGTGCGAGCAGTCCGACAAGGCCTTCTACTCTAGCTTTATGGCCCTGATGTCTCTGATGC
TGCAGATGAGGAATAGCATCACAGGCCGCACCGATGTGGCCTTTCTGATCAGCCCTGTGAAGAACTCCGA
CGGCATCTTCTACGATAGCCGGAACTATGAGGCCCAGGAGAATGCCATCCTGCCAAAGAACGCCGACGCC
AATGGCGCCTATAACATCGCCAGAAAGGTGCTGTGGGCCATCGGCCAGTTCAAGAAGGCCGAGGACGAGA
AGCTGGATAAGGTGAAGATCGCCATCTCCAACAAGGAGTGGCTGGAGTACGCCCAGACCTCTGTGAAGCA
CGGCAGCCCCAAGAAGAAGCGGAAGGTGTCTGGTGGTTCTACCAACCTGTCTGACATCATCGAGAAGGAG
ACAGGCAAGCAGCTGGTCATCCAGGAGAGCATCCTGATGCTGCCAGAGGAGGTGGAGGAAGTGATCGGCA
ACAAGCCCGAGTCCGATATCCTGGTGCACACCGCCTACGACGAGAGCACAGATGAGAATGTGATGCTGCT
GACCTCCGACGCCCCCGAGTATAAGCCTTGGGCCCTGGTCATCCAGGATTCTAACGGCGAGAATAAGATC
AAGATGCTGTCTGGTGGTTCTCCCAAGAAGAAGAGGAAAGTCTAACCGGTCATCATCACCATCACCATTG
AGTTTAAACCCGCTGATCAGCCTCGACTGTGCCTTCTAGTTGCCAGCCATCTGTTGTTTGCCCCTCCCCC
GTGCCTTCCTTGACCCTGGAAGGTGCCACTCCCACTGTCCTTTCCTAATAAAATGAGGAAATTGCATCGC
ATTGTCTGAGTAGGTGTCATTCTATTCTGGGGGGTGGGGTGGGGCAGGACAGCAAGGGGGAGGATTGGGA
AGACAATAGCAGGCATGCTGGGGATGCGGTGGGCTCTATGGCTTCTGAGGCGGAAAGAACCAGCTGGGGC
TCGATACCGTCGACCTCTAGCTAGAGCTTGGCGTAATCATGGTCATAGCTGTTTCCTGTGTGAAATTGTT
ATCCGCTCACAATTCCACACAACATACGAGCCGAAAGCATAAAGTGTAAAGCCTAGGGTGCCTAATGAGT
AAGCTAACTCACATTAATTGCGTTGCGCTCACTGCCCGCTTTCCAGTCGGAAAACCTGTCGTGCCAGCTG
CATTAATAAATCGGCCAACGCGCGGGGAAAGGCGGTTTGCGTATTGGGCGCTCTTCCGCTTCCTCGCTCA
CTGACTCGCTGCGCTCGGTCGTTCGGCTGCGGCGAGCGGTATCAGCTCACTCAAAGGCGGTAATACGGTT
ATCCACAGAATCAGGGGATAACGCAGGAAAGAACATGTGAGCAAAAGGCCAGCAAAAGGCCAGGAACCGT
AAAAAGGCCGCGTTGCTGGCGTTTTTCCATAGGCTCCGCCCCCCTGACGAGCATCACAAAAATCGACGCT
CAAGTCAGAGGTGGCGAAACCCGACAGGACTATAAAGATACCAGGCGTTTCCCCCTGGAAGCTCCCTCGT
GCGCTCTCCTGTTCCGACCCTGCCGCTTACCGGATACCTGTCCGCCTTTCTCCCTTCGGGAAGCGTGGCG
CTTTCTCATAGCTCACGCTGTAGGTATCTCAGTTCGGTGTAGGTCGTTCGCTCCAAGCTGGGCTGTGTGC
ACGAACCCCCCGTTCAGCCCGACCGCTGCGCCTTATCCGGTAACTATCGTCTTGAGTCCAACCCGGTAAG
ACACGACTTATCGCCACTGGCAGCAGCCACTGGTAACAGGATTAGCAGAGCGAGGTATGTAGGCGGTGCT
ACAGAGTTCTTGAAGTGGTGGCCTAACTACGGCTACACTAGAAGAACAGTATTTGGTATCTGCGCTCTGC
TGAAGCCAGTTACCTTCGGAAAAAGAGTTGGTAGCTCTTGATCCGGCAAACAAACCACCGCTGGTAGCGG
TGGTTTTTTTGTTTGCAAGCAGCAGATTACGCGCAGAAAAAAAGGATCTCAAGAAGATCCTTTGATCTTT
TCTACGGGGTCTGACGCTCAGTGGAACGAAAACTCACGTTAAGGGATTTTGGTCATGAGATTATCAAAAA
GGATCTTCACCTAGATCCTTTTAAATTAAAAATGAAGTTTTAAATCAATCTAAAGTATATATGAGTAAAC
TTGGTCTGACAGTTACCAATGCTTAATCAGTGAGGCACCTATCTCAGCGATCTGTCTATTTCGTTCATCC
ATAGTTGCCTGACTCCCCGTCGTGTAGATAACTACGATACGGGAGGGCTTACCATCTGGCCCCAGTGCTG
CAATGATACCGCGAGACCCACGCTCACCGGCTCCAGATTTATCAGCAATAAACCAGCCAGCCGGAAGGGC
CGAGCGCAGAAGTGGTCCTGCAACTTTATCCGCCTCCATCCAGTCTATTAATTGTTGCCGGGAAGCTAGA
GTAAGTAGTTCGCCAGTTAATAGTTTGCGCAACGTTGTTGCCATTGCTACAGGCATCGTGGTGTCACGCT
CGTCGTTTGGTATGGCTTCATTCAGCTCCGGTTCCCAACGATCAAGGCGAGTTACATGATCCCCCATGTT
GTGCAAAAAAGCGGTTAGCTCCTTCGGTCCTCCGATCGTTGTCAGAAGTAAGTTGGCCGCAGTGTTATCA
CTCATGGTTATGGCAGCACTGCATAATTCTCTTACTGTCATGCCATCCGTAAGATGCTTTTCTGTGACTG
GTGAGTACTCAACCAAGTCATTCTGAGAATAGTGTATGCGGCGACCGAGTTGCTCTTGCCCGGCGTCAAT
ACGGAATAATACCGCGCCACATAGCAGAACTTTAAAAGTGCTCATCATTGGAAAACGTTCTTCGGGGCGA
AAACTCTCAAGGATCTTACCGCTGTTGAGATCCAGTTCGATGTAACCCACTCGTGCACCCAACTGATCTT
CAGCATCTTTTACTTTCACCAGCGTTTCTGGGTGAGCAAAAACAGGAAGGCAAAATGCCGCAAAAAAGGG
AATAAGGGCGACACGGAAATGTTGAATACTCATACTCTTCCTTTTTCAATATTATTGAAGCATTTATCAG
GGTTATTGTCTCATGAGCGGATACATATTTGAATGTATTTAGAAAAATAAACAAATAGGGGTTCCGCGCA
CATTTCCCCGAAAAGTGCCACCTGACGTCGACGGATCGGGAGATCGATCTCCCGATCCCCTAGGGTCGAC
TCTCAGTACAATCTGCTCTGATGCCGCATAGTTAAGCCAGTATCTGCTCCCTGCTTGTGTGTTGGAGGTC
GCTGAGTAGTGCGCGAGCAAAATTTAAGCTACAACAAGGCAAGGCTTGACCGACAATTGCATGAAGAATC
TGCTTAGGGTTAGGCGTTTTGCGCTGCTTCGCGATGTACGGGCCAGATATACGCGTTGACATTGATTATT
GACTAGTTATTAATAGTAATCAATTACGGGGTCATTAGTTCATAGCCCATATATGGAGTTCCGCGTTACA
TAACTTACGGTAAATGGCCCGCCTGGCTGACCGCCCAACGACCCCCGCCCATTGACGTCAATAATGACGT
ATGTTCCCATAGTAACGCCAATAGGGACTTTCCATTGACGTCAATGGGTGGAGTATTTACGGTAAACTGC
CCACTTGGCAGTACATCAAGTGTATC
